>Addgene plasmid #73590 | hFLN29-C/pCMV-14-FLAG (Q391-END) | depositor full sequence | sequence record 136091 | hFLN29-C/pCMV-14-FLAG (Q391-END) sequence 6849 bps
CCATTCGCCATTCAGGCTGCGCAACTGTTGGGAAGGGCGATCGGTGCGGGCCTCTTCGCTATTACGCCAG
CTGGCGAAAGGGGGATGTGCTGCAAGGCGATTAAGTTGGGTAACGCCAGGGTTTTCCCAGTCACGACGTT
GTAAAACGACGGCCAGTGCCAAGCTGATCTATACATTGAATCAATATTGGCAATTAGCCATATTAGTCAT
TGGTTATATAGCATAAATCAATATTGGCTATTGGCCATTGCATACGTTGTATCTATATCATAATATGTAC
ATTTATATTGGCTCATGTCCAATATGACCGCCATGTTGACATTGATTATTGACTAGTTATTAATAGTAAT
CAATTACGGGGTCATTAGTTCATAGCCCATATATGGAGTTCCGCGTTACATAACTTACGGTAAATGGCCC
GCCTGGCTGACCGCCCAACGACCCCCGCCCATTGACGTCAATAATGACGTATGTTCCCATAGTAACGCCA
ATAGGGACTTTCCATTGACGTCAATGGGTGGAGTATTTACGGTAAACTGCCCACTTGGCAGTACATCAAG
TGTATCATATGCCAAGTCCGCCCCCTATTGACGTCAATGACGGTAAATGGCCCGCCTGGCATTATGCCCA
GTACATGACCTTACGGGACTTTCCTACTTGGCAGTACATCTACGTATTAGTCATCGCTATTACCATGGTG
ATGCGGTTTTGGCAGTACACCAATGGGCGTGGATAGCGGTTTGACTCACGGGGATTTCCAAGTCTCCACC
CCATTGACGTCAATGGGAGTTTGTTTTGGCACCAAAATCAACGGGACTTTCCAAAATGTCGTAATAACCC
CGCCCCGTTGACGCAAATGGGCGGTAGGCGTGTACGGTGGGAGGTCTATATAAGCAGAGCTCGTTTAGTG
AACCGTCAGAATTAAGCTTGCGGCCGCATGCAACGCCCAGCCACTGCAACCAACCATGTGACAGAGGGGA
TTCCTAGACTGGATTCCCAGCCTCAAGAGACCTCACCAGAGCTGCCCAGGAGGCGTGTCAGACACCAGGG
AGACCTGTCTTCTGGTTACCTGGATGATACTAAGCAGGAAACAGCTAATGGGCCCACCTCCTGTCTGCCT
CCCAGCCGACCCATTAACAATATGACAGCTACCTATAACCAGCTATCGAGATCAACATCAGGCCCCAGAC
CTGGGTGCCAGCCCAGCTCTCCTTGTGTGCCGAAGCTCAGCAACTCAGACAGCCAGGACATCCAGGGGCG
GAATCGAGACAGCCAGAATGGGGCCATAGCCCCTGGGCACGTTTCAGTGATTCGCCCTCCTCAAAATCTC
TACCCAGAAAACATTGTGCCCTCTTTCTCCCCTGGGCCTTCAGGGAGATACGGAGCTAGTGGTAGGAGTG
AAGGTGGCAGGAATTCCCGGGTCACCCCTGCAGCTGCCAACTACCGCAGCAGAACTGCAAAGGCAAAGCC
TTCCAAGCAACAGGGAGCTGGGGATGCAGAAGAGGAAGAGGAGGAGCAAGGATCCCGGGCTGACTACAAA
GACCATGACGGTGATTATAAAGATCATGACATCGACTACAAGGATGACGATGACAAGTAGTGATCCCGGG
TGGCATCCCTGTGACCCCTCCCCAGTGCCTCTCCTGGCCCTGGAAGTTGCCACTCCAGTGCCCACCAGCC
TTGTCCTAATAAAATTAAGTTGCATCATTTTGTCTGACTAGGTGTCCTTCTATAATATTATGGGGTGGAG
GGGGGTGGTATGGAGCAAGGGGCAAGTTGGGAAGACAACCTGTAGGGCCTGCGGGGTCTATTGGGAACCA
AGCTGGAGTGCAGTGGCACAATCTTGGCTCACTGCAATCTCCGCCTCCTGGGTTCAAGCGATTCTCCTGC
CTCAGCCTCCCGAGTTGTTGGGATTCCAGGCATGCATGACCAGGCTCAGCTAATTTTTGTTTTTTTGGTA
GAGACGGGGTTTCACCATATTGGCCAGGCTGGTCTCCAACTCCTAATCTCAGGTGATCTACCCACCTTGG
CCTCCCAAATTGCTGGGATTACAGGCGTGAACCACTGCTCCCTTCCCTGTCCTTCTGATTTTAAAATAAC
TATACCAGCAGGAGGACGTCCAGACACAGCATAGGCTACCTGGCCATGCCCAACCGGTGGGACATTTGAG
TTGCTTGCTTGGCACTGTCCTCTCATGCGTTGGGTCCACTCAGTAGATGCCTGTTGAATTGGGTACGCGG
CCAGCTTGGCTGTGGAATGTGTGTCAGTTAGGGTGTGGAAAGTCCCCAGGCTCCCCAGCAGGCAGAAGTA
TGCAAAGCATGCATCTCAATTAGTCAGCAACCAGGTGTGGAAAGTCCCCAGGCTCCCCAGCAGGCAGAAG
TATGCAAAGCATGCATCTCAATTAGTCAGCAACCATAGTCCCGCCCCTAACTCCGCCCATCCCGCCCCTA
ACTCCGCCCAGTTCCGCCCATTCTCCGCCCCATGGCTGACTAATTTTTTTTATTTATGCAGAGGCCGAGG
CCGCCTCGGCCTCTGAGCTATTCCAGAAGTAGTGAGGAGGCTTTTTTGGAGGAATTGATCAGCTTGGGAT
CTGATCAAGAGACAGGATGAGGATCGTTTCGCATGATTGAACAAGATGGATTGCACGCAGGTTCTCCGGC
CGCTTGGGTGGAGAGGCTATTCGGCTATGACTGGGCACAACAGACAATCGGCTGCTCTGATGCCGCCGTG
TTCCGGCTGTCAGCGCAGGGGCGCCCGGTTCTTTTTGTCAAGACCGACCTGTCCGGTGCCCTGAATGAAC
TGCAGGACGAGGCAGCGCGGCTATCGTGGCTGGCCACGACGGGCGTTCCTTGCGCAGCTGTGCTCGACGT
TGTCACTGAAGCGGGAAGGGACTGGCTGCTATTGGGCGAAGTGCCGGGGCAGGATCTCCTGTCATCTCAC
CTTGCTCCTGCCGAGAAAGTATCCATCATGGCTGATGCAATGCGGCGGCTGCATACGCTTGATCCGGCTA
CCTGCCCATTCGACCACCAAGCGAAACATCGCATCGAGCGAGCACGTACTCGGATGGAAGCCGGTCTTGT
CGATCAGGATGATCTGGACGAAGAGCATCAGGGGCTCGCGCCAGCCGAACTGTTCGCCAGGCTCAAGGCG
CGCATGCCCGACGGCGAGGATCTCGTCGTGACCCATGGCGATGCCTGCTTGCCGAATATCATGGTGGAAA
ATGGCCGCTTTTCTGGATTCATCGACTGTGGCCGGCTGGGTGTGGCGGACCGCTATCAGGACATAGCGTT
GGCTACCCGTGATATTGCTGAAGAGCTTGGCGGCGAATGGGCTGACCGCTTCCTCGTGCTTTACGGTATC
GCCGCTCCCGATTCGCAGCGCATCGCCTTCTATCGCCTTCTTGACGAGTTCTTCTGAGCGGGACTCTGGG
GTTCGAAATGACCGACCAAGCGACGCCCAACCTGCCATCACGAGATTTCGATTCCACCGCCGCCTTCTAT
GAAAGGTTGGGCTTCGGAATCGTTTTCCGGGACGCCGGCTGGATGATCCTCCAGCGCGGGGATCTCATGC
TGGAGTTCTTCGCCCACCCCGGGCTCGATCCCCTCGCGAGTTGGTTCAGCTGCTGCCTGAGGCTGGACGA
CCTCGCGGAGTTCTACCGGCAGTGCAAATCCGTCGGCATCCAGGAAACCAGCAGCGGCTATCCGCGCATC
CATGCCCCCGAACTGCAGGAGTGGGGAGGCACGATGGCCGCTTTGGTCGACCCGGACGGGACGCTCCTGC
GCCTGATACAGAACGAATTGCTTGCAGGCATCTCATGAGTGTGTCTTCCCGTTTTCCGCCTGAGGTCACT
GCGTGGATGGAGCGCTGGCGCCTGCTGCGCGACGGCGAGCTGCTCACCACCCACTCGCCAAGCTGGAACC
GTAAAAAGGCCGCGTTGCTGGCGTTTTTCCATAGGCTCCGCCGATCATAATCAGCCATACCACATTTGTA
GAGGTTTTACTTGCTTTAAAAAACCTCCCACACCTCCCCCTGAACCTGAAACATAAAATGAATGCAATTG
TTGTTGTTAACTTGTTTATTGCAGCTTATAATGGTTACAAATAAAGCAATAGCATCACAAATTTCACAAA
TAAAGCATTTTTTTCACTGCATTCTAGTTGTGGTTTGTCCAAACTCATCAATGTATCTTATCATGTCTGG
ATCAATTCCCTATAGTGAGTCGTATTAAATTCGTAATCATGTCATAGCTGTTTCCTGTGTGAAATTGTTA
TCCGCTCACAATTCCACACAACATACGAGCCGGAAGCATAAAGTGTAAAGCCTGGGGTGCCTAATGAGTG
AGCTAACTCACATTAATTGCGTTGCGCTCACTGCCCGCTTTCCAGTCGGGAAACCTGTCGTGCCAGCTGC
ATTAATGAATCGGCCAACGCGCGGGGAGAGGCGGTTTGCGTATTGGGCGCTCTTCCGCTTCCTCGCTCAC
TGACTCGCTGCGCTCGGTCGTTCGGCTGCGGCGAGCGGTATCAGCTCACTCAAAGGCGGTAATACGGTTA
TCCACAGAATCAGGGGATAACGCAGGAAAGAACATGTGAGCAAAAGGCCAGCAAAAGGCCAGGAACCGTA
AAAAGGCCGCGTTGCTGGCGTTTTTCCATAGGCTCCGCCCCCCTGACGAGCATCACAAAAATCGACGCTC
AAGTCAGAGGTGGCGAAACCCGACAGGACTATAAAGATACCAGGCGTTTCCCCCTGGAAGCTCCCTCGTG
CGCTCTCCTGTTCCGACCCTGCCGCTTACCGGATACCTGTCCGCCTTTCTCCCTTCGGGAAGCGTGGCGC
TTTCTCATAGCTCACGCTGTAGGTATCTCAGTTCGGTGTAGGTCGTTCGCTCCAAGCTGGGCTGTGTGCA
CGAACCCCCCGTTCAGCCCGACCGCTGCGCCTTATCCGGTAACTATCGTCTTGAGTCCAACCCGGTAAGA
CACGACTTATCGCCACTGGCAGCAGCCACTGGTAACAGGATTAGCAGAGCGAGGTATGTAGGCGGTGCTA
CAGAGTTCTTGAAGTGGTGGCCTAACTACGGCTACACTAGAAGAACAGTATTTGGTATCTGCGCTCTGCT
GAAGCCAGTTACCTTCGGAAAAAGAGTTGGTAGCTCTTGATCCGGCAAACAAACCACCGCTGGTAGCGGT
GGTTTTTTTGTTTGCAAGCAGCAGATTACGCGCAGAAAAAAAGGATCTCAAGAAGATCCTTTGATCTTTT
CTACGGGGTCTGACGCTCAGTGGAACGAAAACTCACGTTAAGGGATTTTGGTCATGAGATTATCAAAAAG
GATCTTCACCTAGATCCTTTTAAATTAAAAATGAAGTTTTAAATCAATCTAAAGTATATATGAGTAAACT
TGGTCTGACAGTTACCAATGCTTAATCAGTGAGGCACCTATCTCAGCGATCTGTCTATTTCGTTCATCCA
TAGTTGCCTGACTCCCCGTCGTGTAGATAACTACGATACGGGAGGGCTTACCATCTGGCCCCAGTGCTGC
AATGATACCGCGAGACCCACGCTCACCGGCTCCAGATTTATCAGCAATAAACCAGCCAGCCGGAAGGGCC
GAGCGCAGAAGTGGTCCTGCAACTTTATCCGCCTCCATCCAGTCTATTAATTGTTGCCGGGAAGCTAGAG
TAAGTAGTTCGCCAGTTAATAGTTTGCGCAACGTTGTTGCCATTGCTACAGGCATCGTGGTGTCACGCTC
GTCGTTTGGTATGGCTTCATTCAGCTCCGGTTCCCAACGATCAAGGCGAGTTACATGATCCCCCATGTTG
TGCAAAAAAGCGGTTAGCTCCTTCGGTCCTCCGATCGTTGTCAGAAGTAAGTTGGCCGCAGTGTTATCAC
TCATGGTTATGGCAGCACTGCATAATTCTCTTACTGTCATGCCATCCGTAAGATGCTTTTCTGTGACTGG
TGAGTACTCAACCAAGTCATTCTGAGAATAGTGTATGCGGCGACCGAGTTGCTCTTGCCCGGCGTCAATA
CGGGATAATACCGCGCCACATAGCAGAACTTTAAAAGTGCTCATCATTGGAAAACGTTCTTCGGGGCGAA
AACTCTCAAGGATCTTACCGCTGTTGAGATCCAGTTCGATGTAACCCACTCGTGCACCCAACTGATCTTC
AGCATCTTTTACTTTCACCAGCGTTTCTGGGTGAGCAAAAACAGGAAGGCAAAATGCCGCAAAAAAGGGA
ATAAGGGCGACACGGAAATGTTGAATACTCATACTCTTCCTTTTTCAATATTATTGAAGCATTTATCAGG
GTTATTGTCTCATGAGCGGATACATATTTGAATGTATTTAGAAAAATAAACAAATAGGGGTTCCGCGCAC
ATTTCCCCGAAAAGTGCCACCTG
[124 nt withheld, positions 6394-6517]
C
[91 nt withheld, positions 6519-6609]
A
[49 nt withheld, positions 6611-6659]
CCTTTGACGTTGGAGTCCACGTTCTTT
[37 nt withheld, positions 6687-6723]
ACCCTATCTCGGTCTATTCTTTTGATTTATAAGGGATTTTGCCGATTTCGGCCTATTGGTTAAAAAATGA
GCTGATTTAACAAAAATTTAACGCGAATTTTAACAAAATATTAACGCTTACAATTT
Features (pLannotate 1.2.2; 22 found; start..end, strand, type, name):
      4..158     -  CDS            lacZα (fragment): LacZα fragment of β-galactosidase; lacZ fragment
    318..697     +  enhancer       CMV enhancer: human cytomegalovirus immediate early enhancer
    699..898     +  promoter       CMV promoter: human cytomegalovirus (CMV) immediate early promoter
    941..1501    +  CDS            TRAFD1 (fragment): TRAD1_HUMAN - Also known as FLN29. Experimental evidence at protein level: Swiss-Prot protein existence level 1. Negative feedback regulator that controls excessive innate immune responses. Regulates both Toll-like receptor 4 (TLR4) and DDX58/RIG1-like helicases (RLH) pathways. May inhibit the LTR pathway by direct interaction with TRAF6 and attenuation of NF-kappa-B activation. May negatively regulate the RLH pathway downstream from MAVS and upstream of NF-kappa-B and IRF3 (By similarity). From Homo sapiens (Human).
   1532..1597    +  CDS            3xFLAG: three tandem FLAG® epitope tags, followed by an enterokinase cleavage site
   1608..2230    +  polyA_signal   hGH poly(A) signal: human growth hormone polyadenylation signal
   2272..2569    +  promoter       SV40 promoter: SV40 enhancer and early promoter
   2623..3414    +  CDS            neo: KKA2_KLEPN - Also known as kan, nptII. Experimental evidence at protein level: Swiss-Prot protein existence level 1. Resistance to kanamycin, neomycin, paromomycin, ribostamycin, butirosin and gentamicin B. From Klebsiella pneumoniae.
   3438..3815    +  CDS            ble: BLE_KLEPN - Experimental evidence at protein level: Swiss-Prot protein existence level 1. Binding protein with a strong affinity to the bleomycin family of antibiotics. Binds to CL990; an antimitotic-antibiotic compound. From Klebsiella pneumoniae.
   3857..3916    +  CDS            str (fragment): STR_KLEPN - Protein inferred from homology: Swiss-Prot protein existence level 3. The aminoglycoside phosphotransferases achieve inactivation of their antibiotic substrates by phosphorylation. From Klebsiella pneumoniae.
   3939..3962    -  rep_origin     CloDF13 ori (fragment): Plasmids containing the CloDF13 (CDF) origin of replication can be propagated in E. coli cells that contain additional plasmids with compatible origins.
   3963..4046    +  CDS            large T antigen (fragment): large T antigen from SV40 (simian virus 40)
   4069..4203    +  polyA_signal   SV40 poly(A) signal: SV40 polyadenylation signal
   4209..4227    -  promoter       T7 promoter: promoter for bacteriophage T7 RNA polymerase
   4265..4281    -  protein_bind   lac operator: The lac repressor binds to the lac operator to inhibit transcription in E. coli. This inhibition can be relieved by adding lactose or isopropyl-β-D-thiogalactopyranoside (IPTG). lac repressor encoded by lacI
   4289..4319    -  promoter       lac promoter: promoter for the E. coli lac operon
   4334..4355    -  protein_bind   CAP binding site: CAP binding activates transcription in the presence of cAMP. E. coli catabolite activator protein
   4368..4460    -  CDS            lacI (fragment): lac repressor; lacI; The lac repressor binds to the lac operator to inhibit transcription in E. coli. This inhibition can be relieved by adding lactose or isopropyl-β-D-thiogalactopyranoside (IPTG).
   4643..5231    -  rep_origin     ori: high-copy-number ColE1/pMB1/pBR322/pUC origin of replication
   5402..6262    -  CDS            AmpR: β-lactamase; bla; confers resistance to ampicillin, carbenicillin, and related antibiotics
   6263..6367    -  promoter       AmpR promoter: bla
   6394..6822    +  rep_origin     f1 ori (sequence partly withheld): f1 bacteriophage origin of replication; arrow indicates direction of (+) strand synthesis
