[The description below was written by a language model from this plasmid's Addgene catalogue record and pLannotate feature annotations shown in this document.]
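Description:
hFLN29-C/pCMV-14-FLAG (Q391-END) is a mammalian expression plasmid built on the commercial pCMV-14-3xFlag backbone, with a total size of about 6.8 kb. It is propagated in E. coli through a high-copy ColE1/pUC-type origin and selected with ampicillin via the β-lactamase gene and its native promoter. An f1 phage origin is also present, which in principle allows single-stranded DNA production. Scattered small fragments annotated as lacZα, lacI, the lac promoter/operator, a T7 promoter and a short CloDF13 match appear to be backbone remnants rather than functional parts of the design.

The payload is a 579 bp fragment of human TRAFD1 (also called FLN29) encoding the C-terminal portion of the protein from glutamine 391 to the end, cloned between NotI and BamHI sites. It is driven by the human cytomegalovirus immediate early enhancer and promoter, fused in frame at its C terminus to a 3xFLAG epitope tag, and terminated by the human growth hormone polyadenylation signal. A separate cassette places a neomycin phosphotransferase gene under the SV40 enhancer/early promoter with an SV40 poly(A) signal. This arrangement normally permits G418 selection of stably transfected cells, although the catalogue entry does not list a mammalian selection marker. The adjoining ble and str annotations probably reflect carried-over Tn5 sequence.

TRAFD1 is described as a negative feedback regulator of innate immune signalling that can interact with TRAF6. The construct is intended to express a FLAG-tagged C-terminal truncation in mammalian cells, which suits detection or pull-down with anti-FLAG antibodies. The associated work concerns TRAFD1's interaction with Plekhm1 and its role in osteoclast acidification and resorption, so domain mapping is a plausible use.
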