Addgene plasmid #73590: hFLN29-C/pCMV-14-FLAG (Q391-END)
Purpose: Express C-terminal part (Q391- end) of human TRAFD1(FLN29) in mammalian cells
Depositing lab: Paul Odgren. Depositing organization: University of Massachusetts, Worcester. Publication: TRAFD1 (FLN29) Interacts with Plekhm1 and Regulates Osteoclast Acidification and Resorption. Witwicka H, Jia H, Kutikov A, Reyes-Gutierrez P, Li X, Odgren PR. PLoS One. 2015 May 19;10(5):e0127537. doi: 10.1371/journal.pone.0127537. eCollection 2015. PubMed 25992615.
Backbone
  Vector backbone: pCMV-14-3xFlag
  Backbone manufacturer: Sigma Aldrich
  Backbone size w/o insert (bp): 6270
  Total vector size (bp): 6849
  Vector type: Mammalian Expression
Growth in bacteria
  Bacterial resistance: Ampicillin, 100 μg/mL
  Growth temperature: 37°C
  Growth strain: DH5alpha
  Copy number: High Copy
Gene/Insert
  Gene/Insert name: TRAFD1
  Species: H. sapiens (human)
  Insert size (bp): 579
  Entrez Gene: TRAFD1 (a.k.a. FLN29)
  Tag / fusion protein: 3xFlag (C terminal on insert)
  Cloning method: Restriction Enzyme; 5′ cloning site Not1 (unknown if destroyed); 3′ cloning site BamH1 (unknown if destroyed)
  Sequencing primers: 5′ CMV fwd primer
Terms and licenses: Academic/Nonprofit Terms; Industry Terms: Not Available to Industry
How to cite: hFLN29-C/pCMV-14-FLAG (Q391-END) was a gift from Paul Odgren (Addgene plasmid # 73590 ; http://n2t.net/addgene:73590 ; RRID:Addgene_73590)
