>Addgene plasmid #73590 | hFLN29-C/pCMV-14-FLAG (Q391-END) | addgene partial sequence | sequence record 140082 | CMV-F 5'-CGCAAATGGGCGGTAGGCGTG-3'
TGAACCGTCAGAATTAAGCTTGCGGCCGCATGCAACGCCCAGCCACTGCAACCAACCATGTGACAGAGGG
GATTCCTAGACTGGATTCCCAGCCTCAAGAGACCTCACCAGAGCTGCCCAGGAGGCGTGTCAGACACCAG
GGAGACCTGTCTTCTGGTTACCTGGATGATACTAAGCAGGAAACAGCTAATGGGCCCACCTCCTGTCTGC
CTCCCAGCCGACCCATTAACAATATGACAGCTACCTATAACCAGCTATCGAGATCAACATCAGGCCCCAG
ACCTGGGTGCCAGCCCAGCTCTCCTTGTGTGCCGAAGCTCAGCAACTCAGACAGCCAGGACATCCAGGGG
CGGAATCGAGACAGCCAGAATGGGGCCATAGCCCCTGGGCACGTTTCAGTGATTCGCCCTCCTCAAAATC
TCTACCCAGAAAACATTGTGCCCTCTTTCTCCCCTGGGCCTTCAGGGAGATACGGAGCTAGTGGTAGGAG
TGAAGGTGGCAGGAATTCCCGGGTCACCCCTGCAGCTGCCAACTACCGCAGCAGAACTGCAAAGGCAAAG
CCTTCCAAGCAACAGGGAGCTGGGGATGCAGAAGAGGAAGAGGAGGAGCAAGGATCCCGGGCTGACTACA
AAGACCATGACGGTGATTATAAAGATCATGACATCGACTACAAGGATGACGATGACAAGTAGTGATCCCG
GGTGGCATCCCTGTGACCCCTCCCCAGTGCCTCTCCTGGCCCTGGAAGTTGCCACTCCAGTGCCCACCAG
CCTTGTC
