>Addgene plasmid #73590 | hFLN29-C/pCMV-14-FLAG (Q391-END) | addgene partial sequence | sequence record 140084 | pNUT-R 5'-GTGGCAACTTCCAGGGCC-3'
CCACCCGGGATCACTACTTGTCATCGTCATCCTTGTAGTCGATGTCATGATCTTTATAATCACCGTCATG
GTCTTTGTAGTCAGCCCGGGATCCTTGCTCCTCCTCTTCCTCTTCTGCATCCCCAGCTCCCTGTTGCTTG
GAAGGCTTTGCCTTTGCAGTTCTGCTGCGGTAGTTGGCAGCTGCAGGGGTGACCCGGGAATTCCTGCCAC
CTTCACTCCTACCACTAGCTCCGTATCTCCCTGAAGGCCCAGGGGAGAAAGAGGGCACAATGTTTTCTGG
GTAGAGATTTTGAGGAGGGCGAATCACTGAAACGTGCCCAGGGGCTATGGCCCCATTCTGGCTGTCTCGA
TTCCGCCCCTGGATGTCCTGGCTGTCTGAGTTGCTGAGCTTCGGCACACAAGGAGAGCTGGGCTGGCACC
CAGGTCTGGGGCCTGATGTTGATCTCGATAGCTGGTTATAGGTAGCTGTCATATTGTTAATGGGTCGGCT
GGGAGGCAGACAGGAGGTGGGCCCATTAGCTGTTTCCTGCTTAGTATCATCCAGGTAACCAGAAGACAGG
TCTCCCTGGTGTCTGACACGCCTCCTGGGCAGCTCTGGTGAGGTCTCTTGAGGCTGGGAATCCAGTCTAG
GAATCCCCTCTGTCACATGGTTGGTTGCAGTGGCTGGGCGTTGCATGCGGCCGCAAGCTTAATTCTGACG
GTTCACTAAACGAGCTCTGCTTATATAGACCTCCCACCGTACACGCCTACCGCCCATTTGCGTCAACGGG
GCGGGGTTATTACGACATTTTGGAAAGTCCCGTTGATTTTGGTGCCAAAACAAACTCCCATTGACGTCAA
TGGGGTGGAGACTTGGAAATCCCCGTGAGTCAAACCGCTATCCACGCCCATTGGTGTACTGCCAAAACCG
CATCACCATGGTAATAGCGATGACTAATACGTA
